Addgene plasmid #225925: pAS3-tdc-1P::AI::lgc-47::SL2::his-24::tagRFP::unc-54-3'UTR
Purpose: Expressing LGC-47 in RIM neuron
Depositing lab: Andrew Leifer. Depositing organization: Princeton University. Publication: An inhibitory acetylcholine receptor gates context dependent mechanosensory processing in C. elegans. Kumar S, Sharma AK, Leifer AM. bioRxiv [Preprint]. 2024 Mar 27:2024.03.21.586204. doi: 10.1101/2024.03.21.586204. PubMed 38585821.
Backbone
  Vector backbone: pAS3
  Backbone manufacturer: Anuj Sharma
  Backbone size w/o insert (bp): 3481
  Total vector size (bp): 10899
  Vector type: Worm Expression
Growth in bacteria
  Bacterial resistance: Ampicillin, 100 μg/mL
  Growth temperature: 37°C
  Growth strain: DH5alpha
  Copy number: High Copy
Gene/Insert
  Gene/Insert name: LGC-47
  Species: C. elegans (nematode)
  Insert size (bp): 1230
  Entrez Gene: lgc-47 (a.k.a. CELE_F47A4.1)
  Promoter: tdc-1
  Cloning method: Ligation Independent Cloning
  Sequencing primers: 5′ caggaaacagctatgac
Terms and licenses: Academic/Nonprofit Terms; Industry Terms: Not Available to Industry
How to cite: pAS3-tdc-1P::AI::lgc-47::SL2::his-24::tagRFP::unc-54-3'UTR was a gift from Andrew Leifer (Addgene plasmid # 225925 ; http://n2t.net/addgene:225925 ; RRID:Addgene_225925)
