[The description below was written by a language model from this plasmid's Addgene catalogue record and pLannotate feature annotations shown in this document.]
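Description:
pAS3-tdc-1P::AI::lgc-47::SL2::his-24::tagRFP::unc-54-3'UTR is a 10.9 kb C. elegans expression plasmid built on the pAS3 backbone (about 3.5 kb) and intended to express the ligand-gated ion channel subunit LGC-47 in the RIM neuron. It is propagated in E. coli as a high-copy plasmid through a ColE1/pUC-type origin and selected with ampicillin via the bla gene and its own promoter. Remnants of pUC-style lac regulatory sequence (CAP site, lac promoter and operator, multiple cloning site fragments) and short rop and bom fragments are backbone leftovers with no role in worm expression.

The payload is a single bicistronic transcription unit driven by the tdc-1 promoter, which presumably occupies the several kilobases upstream of the coding region that automated annotation left largely unlabelled. The "AI" in the name probably denotes an artificial intron, a common device for boosting transgene expression in worms, although the record does not define it. The 1,230 bp lgc-47 insert follows; the feature table labels this region as a fragment of acc-1, an acetylcholine-gated chloride channel subunit, which likely reflects homology within the same receptor family rather than a different insert. An SL2 trans-splicing sequence then separates lgc-47 from a second cistron encoding the H1 linker histone HIS-24 fused to TagRFP, so expressing cells are marked by red nuclear fluorescence without tagging the channel itself. The unc-54 3'UTR named in the title provides the terminating sequence. The small Srr and aex-5 hits are probably incidental matches. The construct suits cell-specific expression or rescue of lgc-47 in studies of inhibitory acetylcholine signalling in mechanosensory processing.
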