Features (pLannotate 1.2.2; 16 found; start..end, strand, type, name):
    181..327     +  CDS            Srr (fragment): SRR_RAT - Experimental evidence at protein level: Swiss-Prot protein existence level 1. Catalyzes the synthesis of D-serine from L-serine. D-serine is a key coagonist with glutamate at NMDA receptors. Has dehydratase activity towards both L-serine and D-serine. From Rattus norvegicus (Rat).
   4636..5553    +  CDS            acc-1 (fragment): ACC1_CAEEL - Experimental evidence at protein level: Swiss-Prot protein existence level 1. Acetylcholine-gated chloride channel subunit. Forms functional homopentameric (in vitro) and functional heteropentameric ion channels with acc-3 and acc-4 ion channel subunits. Currents in channels are triggered in response to acetylcholine, but not in response to GABA, glutamate, glycine, histamine or dopamine. From Caenorhabditis elegans.
   6015..6602    +  CDS            his-24 (fragment): H24_CAEEL - Also known as H1.1 Experimental evidence at protein level: Swiss-Prot protein existence level 1. Histones H1 are necessary for the condensation of nucleosome chains into higher-order structures. From Caenorhabditis elegans.
   6666..7377    +  CDS            TagRFP (fragment): monomeric derivative of red fluorescent protein from Entacmaea quadricolor (Merzlyak et al., 2007) mammalian codon-optimized
   7377..7411    +  misc_feature   MCS (fragment): multiple cloning site
   8012..8164    +  CDS            aex-5 (fragment): AEX5_CAEEL - Also known as kpc-3 From Caenorhabditis elegans.
   8292..8327    +  CDS            rop (fragment): Rop protein, which maintains plasmids at low copy number; rop
   8429..8528    +  misc_feature   bom (fragment): basis of mobility region from pBR322
   8626..8730    +  promoter       AmpR promoter: bla
   8731..9591    +  CDS            AmpR: β-lactamase; bla; confers resistance to ampicillin, carbenicillin, and related antibiotics
   9762..10350   +  rep_origin     ori: high-copy-number ColE1/pMB1/pBR322/pUC origin of replication
  10533..10625   +  CDS            lacI (fragment): lac repressor; lacI; The lac repressor binds to the lac operator to inhibit transcription in E. coli. This inhibition can be relieved by adding lactose or isopropyl-β-D-thiogalactopyranoside (IPTG).
  10638..10659   +  protein_bind   CAP binding site: CAP binding activates transcription in the presence of cAMP. E. coli catabolite activator protein
  10674..10704   +  promoter       lac promoter: promoter for the E. coli lac operon
  10708..10730   +  protein_bind   lac operator (fragment): The lac repressor binds to the lac operator to inhibit transcription in E. coli. This inhibition can be relieved by adding lactose or isopropyl-β-D-thiogalactopyranoside (IPTG). lac repressor encoded by lacI
  10882..10899   -  misc_feature   MCS (fragment): pUC18/19 multiple cloning site
>Addgene plasmid #225925 | pAS3-tdc-1P::AI::lgc-47::SL2::his-24::tagRFP::unc-54-3'UTR | addgene full sequence | sequence record 449196 | Addgene NGS Result
CTGCAGAAGCTTGGGAGCAACAGTTATTCTCAAGGGAGAGAGTATTGCAGTGGTTGGTTTTTTTTTTGCA
AGGAAGGCAATAAAACTTGAACTTTCTCTAAATTTCAGGCCAAGGACTTTGCACTTCGTCACGCTAAAGA
GAATCACTTAAAGTACATTAATGGTTATGATGCAATTGATATTCTTGCTGGACAAGGAACAATTGGACTT
GAAATTCTTGATCAAGTTCCAGATGTTGATACAATTCTTGTACCAGTTGGAGGTGGTGGATTAATTGCTG
GAATCGCAACAGCTGTTAAGACATTGAAGCCGGATGTTCATATTTATGTAAGCTCATTTCTCATAATTGC
AAATTTTAAAGTAACCGTTCGAACTATTTCCATTTTAAAATGAATATTTTGTTTCTTTTTCAGGGAATTG
AATCAGAAACCTGCCCATCGTTCACTGAAGCATATGAAGCTGGCCATATAATAACTTCCCAGGCCAAAGC
GTCACTTGCTGATGGTCTCGCCGTTCCCACAGTCGGCGGAAATTCTTTGGAGACAGCAAAAGGCTTGGTT
GATAAGGTTTGATAGTTGATAACTGGGTCATTACAACTGATAAGAAATGTTGCAGGTTATCACAGTGAAA
GAAGAAAGCATTGCGCTGAGTATTTTAAGACTTTTGGAAGTTGAAAAGGCTGTTGTTGAAGGAGGAGGAG
CTGTTGGATTAGCAGCTATTTTGGAAGGAAAAGTACCAGAATTGAAAGGAAAGAAAGTTGTTTCAATTCT
TTCCGGTGGAAATATTGATACAACAGTACTTGGAAGATCAATTGAAAGAGGATTAGCTGTAGATGGAAGA
CTTGTTCGTTTAGAAGTTGTCGTATCAGATAGACCAGGAGGTATTGCTGAACTAACAACTACAATTGCTC
ATCTTGGAGCATCAATCAAAGATATTTTCCACGAAAGAGCATGGATCTCAACGGATGTATTCCACGTTAA
AGTTAAGGTTGTGGCAGAAACTCGTGGAAAAGAGCACGTGGAGGAGATTGAGACTGCATTGAAGAAAATT
TATGATAATGTTATACTTCATTGAACTCTCTATTTTCAAATATATTAAAATAAAACGATTTCACTGATGA
ATTTATGTATTGGAGCAGCATACTGTTACAGTGGGCTGAAAATAAATTATTTTTAACTTTTTTTTTTGGA
AAAAACCAACTTACATTTACACTTTGCTGGCACGAATAATTATAGGGACACTGACTATAAGTAGTTGGTG
TACATAGTTTCGGAGCACCATTGACAAGTAATGTCTTCCCGTTGATACAAATTAAAGAAGAAGCAAGGCG
ACAACATAAAAATTGGGATACTTGATTTGACGGTGCACATGAATATCCAATTGGACATGATGTGTCAAGT
ACAGCTGTGCAAGTACGAACTGCGTTATCCACTTCATTTTTGTAAGAATTCCAACCAGTCGGACATGAAA
GGTTTTCCGGAATCGGGGTCGAACCTAAAATTCTAAATAGAAAAATCGCTAAGTTATGTGGATTTCAGTT
GACGAGCCTATCTTTAATATATTTACCCGTTAAACAACACACATCTACGAACGGATCATCAGATGGTGCA
CAATCATAACCGGATGGGCAACTTGTGATAGCACTCGTGATTTCACAAGTATAAGTTTGACCAGCAATCT
GTTGATAAACCGGTCGCCCATCAGCGCATCCGATCGTTGATCCAGTTGACCCTTGTCCACAGCAAACATA
TGTTGCTAGAAGTACTGATAGCTGGCACGTGTACCCGGCCTGAAAGTTGTTTTTTTTTTGTTTCAATCAG
AATAAAATAAGATACCGATGAGCATTGTGTTCCGGGTGTTGTGCACATCTCGAGAGCTCCATTTGTAATA
AGTGCAATTTGGTTGTTAGAGCAAATTCTCTGCGAGCTTGAGGATCTGCAACATATGAATGCAGAGTTGA
GAGTACTTTGCATACACGATGAACCAGATGGACACGTGGATACAGAAGGACTACAGGATACCTAAACATT
ATTTGGTATTAAGATTGGGAAGTTTTAAGTTCTACAACCAACCGTTCCTCCATTTGAACCAACTGCTGGT
GTGAAATCAGATGGGCAAGATGAAGTTGATATTGAAGAGGAACAACATAGAAAAGTGGAAGCAACATTAG
AAGATTGTACACATTGATATCCAGTTATACAATTAGTCGGATTATTTTGTGAGCATTCTACATATCCTAT
CGTGGATGGTTGAGAAACTGCATTATTTGGGCATATTGGTGTAACACCAGAAGGTTGAGAACAACATATT
AAAACTCCTTGACCATTTGCAGCAGTGACACATATCGAACTGAAAACAGAGTTGATTTTTAGAAGTTACA
ACTTTCAATTTAATCAAAATCTTTATCAGCAAAAAGTTACAAAAAAAAACCGAAAAGGTTGGTTAAATTT
TTATATTCGAACGCTAATGGGATGATGCAAGTGAATTTCTCGTCATTTCTCGACAAATATTTTGCAATGC
AAGTGTGCGGAGAAATGACATGAAATGTCGTGAAATTAGCAATTTCTCCGCAATTTTTCCGCATTTCTCG
ACAATTCCCGACATGCGAAAAATACTCATTTTTCGTCAAAAACCACGTCATTGGTTCACGGCTTTACCTT
CTCAGACTTTCACAATATTTTATTTTTCCTATTTTACACTACTTTCAACAAACGCGAAGTCTGTGAAGGT
AAAGTCGTGAACTAATGACGTGGTTCTGACGAAAAATGAGTTTTTCGCATGTCGGGAATTGTCGAGAAAC
GCGGAAAAATTGCGGAGAAATTGCGAATTTCACGACATTTCATGTCATTTCTCCGCACACTTGCATTGCA
AAAAATTTGTCGAGAAATGACGAGAAATTCACTTGCATCATCCCATAACAGTATTTAGATACAAACAATC
TAAACTTTATAAGAATTTTAAACAATATCACCTAACTTCGTCGGTCAACTTCCAAGATTATGGTAACTGA
GAACAAAACATTTGAGAAATGTTTGAAAAGATTTACTATGATATTTGTTCATTTTTAGAACATTTTTAAT
TTAAAAAAATTTAGAAATCACCTTGCTGGACAATCAGTATTTGATCCAACAGATGTACAAAATAAATTAG
TTCCACCATTTGAAACTAACGGATTTGCATTATTCGGACATGTGAACCTTGGTTGTTGCGCACAAATGAA
AGAGAAATAGAAGGATAGAATGAAAAGAATCTTGTCGTACATTTCTGTATGAGCCGCCCGTAGTGGAGCA
TGTTTGGGAAACAGAGGAGCATAGAGTGACCAGGAGCACACTACCTGAACGCAAATATAAATCGCCCGTC
ACTCCCATTTTGTTTGCATTGTTATTATCGGGGTATATGACTATTATCGTGTTAAAACAGGTGTGTAGAC
ATTTTTTCCTGAATTTTTCATTCGTGCTCTGTTGAATGGATTTAGGACAGATATAATTACAGATTCAAAG
TATCTTATGCATAGATAAGTGGAATGGATTTATAAAAAACACTCGCAAATCTATAAAAAACACTCGCAAC
TTCCTAACTCAGGAAGAAATATGTATGGGAAACGATGACTAACATTCTCCAATGGTAGAACAATAATTTT
TCGGAAATTTCAGGTAACCAAAGAACATGAAGTCCTGGAAGTAAAAAAATAATTCGTCCCCATTCGGATT
TATACAAAACATTTCTTCAAGTTCTTCCCGTTATCTCAATAATATTCTGAATCCTATTAAGCGTCAAGAG
CAGCTTTACGTGTTATAAGTGGTTTGATGTCAATTGCATACTCACCCGAATTCGCAACTACCGTAGGAAG
CTCTAGTAGAAGTGAAGAAAAGAGCGAAAACGTCATCGTCTATTTTGAGAGATTTATTTTTCAAGTCGTT
TAGTTTTCTTTTTTCTCCACAGAATGTTGAAATTTTATTCAACATTGCTATTTAATTGTTTAATTTTTAT
GTCGAAAACAATTTTAATCGGCTATATCTAAAATCGTGGCGAGACCCTCTAAAAATTTTATTTATGTTCC
TTTGTTACAAAAGTGCGGGAAACTTTAAACTCTGAATTATTCGAAACGTCCCACATGTTTTTCTTCTGTG
AATTTTGTGTTTGTTGACCGATTTTTGATGCAACTCTTATCATTTTTGATTATATTTATCAGGGAACTTG
GTTGTCCGTGCACTTTTTCGTCTCAAATACAAAATCTCACGGCGTGACGGACAATTTCGCGAAGCATTTT
GGTCTCGGCCCAATTTTCCTTCTTTCTTTTTTCTTCAAACGCATAACCATAAAAACTCCATTAGCCCAGG
GAAAAGTATTGCAGCATAAATTGTGCAAACTCCCAGTATTGGTCAATTAACTGTGCGAGCAACGGTGCAT
TTTTCAGGACCGCCCAAGGATCCCCGGGATTGGCCAAAGGACCCAAAGGTATGTTTCGAATGATACTAAC
ATAACATAGAACATTTTCAGGAGGACCCTTGGAGGGTACCGAGCTCAGAAAAAATGCTCTCCACATTGTT
TCTGTTGCTCTATGCCACCCGGGAAACGGTCAATGCAATGACTGCCGAGATCAGCCCAACTGTTTCTTAT
TTATTAGATCGAGGTTGTGCAAATGATACGGAAATTATTGATCATCTTCTTATCGACCGTGCTCTATACT
ACAATAAACATAAGCTACCATCTCCACAAGTAGACGTGAGGATTGAGATGTGGGTACAAGAAGTGACATC
AGTTTCCGAGCTAACGCAAGATTTTGAAATAGATTTATACATGAACGAATATTGGACAGACCCCGGGTTA
GCCTACGACATTCTCAATCCTTGTCAGGGCAATCTATCATTTGATTGGGCTGTCATGCAGAATATCTGGA
CTCCAAACACATGCTTCATCAATTCCAAAAAGGCACAACTTCACAGCTCGCCATTTACTAATGTTTTCTT
AATGGTCTTTCCAAATGGCTCAGTGTGGTCAAATTGGAGGATAAAGAGTACGGGCCCTTGTGTGATGGAT
CTGACAAAGTTTCCAATGGACAGTATCGAATGTACACTGACTTTTGAATCATTCAACTACAACAAGGACG
AAGTTTTCATGCGATGGGGCGATCCTCCATTAACGATCTTCAAACCCATCGAACTACCTGATTTCACAAT
GACAAACTTTAGTACTTCAAATAAATTTCAGCTTTATGCTGCCGGCTACTGGAGTGAACTCAATGTGAAC
TTTCTCTTCCGCCGAAGGTCTGGATGGTATCTCTTGCAAGGTTACATTCCAACCTATATGACAGTGTTCA
TTTCTTGGATTCCATTTTACTTGGGCCCAAAAGCAATACCCGCTCGGACTATGATAGGTGTCAATGCCCT
ACTGGCGCTTACCTTCCAGTTTGGTAATATAATCCGAAACCTACCACGAGTGTCGTATATCAAAGCCATC
GACGTCTGGATGTTGAGTGGCATATGCTTTGTTTTTGCATCTTTGTTTGAACTTGCAACCATCGGTTTTT
TGATGCGAAATGAAGGCAAACCGGCGACAAAATCAAGCCGTTCAACTAAAAATTCTAATCGTTGGCAACA
ACCAAGTGTTTGCCGAGAAGACACTCAAAGAAAGTCACAAAATATCGTATTCTGTGAGCGATTAGACAAC
ACGTCAAGATTAATGTTTCCAGTAGTGTTCACATTCTACAACTTCATATATTGGTTTGTTTACATGAAAC
AAGCATGGGATCAGGCACCATAAGGTACCGCTGTCTCATCCTACTTTCACCTAGTTAACTGCTTGTCTTA
AAATCTATGCTTCTCTTTAGTATCTAAAATTTTCCTAGAAGCTTACAAGTATATAAATGGTCTCTTCTCA
ATAAAGGTTGTATATTTATTCATCTTATTGAATCTGCCATTTCCTCGTTTTTGCGAGTTTATATACCTTC
CAATTTTCTTTCTATTGTATTTTCAACTTCTAATTTTAATTCAGGGAAACTGCTTCAACGCATCATGTCT
GATTCCGCTGTTGTTGCCGCCGCTGTCGAGCCAAAGGTCCCAAAGGCTAAGGCCGCCAAGGCCGCCAAGC
CAGCCGCCAAGGCCGCCAAGCCAACCAAAGTTGCCAAGGCCAAGGCTCCAGTCGCTCACCCACCATACAT
CAACATGATCAAGGAGGCCATCAAGCAGCTCAAGGACCGCAAAGGAGCTTCCAAGCAGGCAATCCTCAAG
TTCATCTCCCAAAACTACAAGCTCGGAGACAATGTCATCCAGATCAATGCTCATCTCCGTCAGGCTCTCA
AGCGTGGTGTCACCAGCAAGGCCCTTGTTCAAGCCGCCGGATCCGGAGCCAACGGACGTTTCCGTGTGCC
AGAGAAGGCCGCCGCCGCCAAGAAGCCAGCAGCAGCCAAGAAGCCAGCAGCAGCCAAGAAACCAGCAGCC
GCCAAGAAAGCCACTGGAGAGAAGAAGGCAAAGAAGCCAGCCGCTGCCAAGCCAAAGAAGGCCGCCACCG
GAGATAAGAAGGTCAAGAAGGCCAAGAGCCCAAAGAAGGTTGCCAAGCCAGCTGCCAAGAAGGTCGCCAA
GTCTCCAGCCAAGAAGGCCGCTCCAAAGAAGATCGCCAAGCCAGCTGCCAAGAAGGCCGCCAAGCCAGCC
GCCAAGGCCGCATGCATGGTGTCTAAGGGCGAAGAGCTGATTAAGGAGAACATGCACATGAAGCTGTACA
TGGAGGGCACCGTGAACAACCACCACTTCAAGTGCACATCCGAGGGCGAAGGCAAGCCCTACGAGGGCAC
CCAGACCATGAGAATCAAGGTGGTCGAGGGCGGCCCTCTCCCCTTCGCCTTCGACATCCTGGCTACCAGC
TTCATGTACGGCAGCAGAACCTTCATCAACCACACCCAGGGCATCCCCGACTTCTTTAAGCAGTCCTTCC
CTGAGGGCTTCACATGGGAGAGAGTCACCACATACGAAGACGGGGGCGTGCTGACCGCTACCCAGGACAC
CAGCCTCCAGGACGGCTGCCTCATCTACAACGTCAAGATCAGAGGGGTGAACTTCCCATCCAACGGCCCT
GTGATGCAGAAGAAAACACTCGGCTGGGAGGCCAACACCGAGATGCTGTACCCCGCTGACGGCGGCCTGG
AAGGCAGAACCGACATGGCCCTGAAGCTCGTGGGCGGGGGCCACCTGATCTGCAACTTCAAGACCACATA
CAGATCCAAGAAACCCGCTAAGAACCTCAAGATGCCCGGCGTCTACTATGTGGACCACAGACTGGAAAGA
ATCAAGGAGGCCGACAAAGAGACCTACGTCGAGCAGCACGAGGTGGCTGTGGCCAGATACTGCGACCTCC
CTAGCAAACTGGGGCACAAACTTAATTCCGGACTCAGATCTCGAGCTCAAGCTTCGAATTCCAACTGAGC
GCCGGTCGCTACCATTACCAACTTGTCTGGTGTCAAAAATAATAGGGGCCGCTGTCATCAGAGTAAGTTT
AAACTGAGTTCTACTAACTAACGAGTAATATTTAAATTTTCAGCATCTCGCGCCCGTGCCTCTGACTTCT
AAGTCCAATTACTCTTCAACATCCCTACATGCTCTTTCTCCCTGTGCTCCCACCCCCTATTTTTGTTATT
ATCAAAAAACTTCTCTTAATTTCTTTGTTTTTTAGCTTCTTTTAAGTCACCTCTAACAATGAAATTGTGT
AGATTCAAAAATAGAATTAATTCGTAATAAAAAGTCGAAAAAAATTGTGCTCCCTCCCCCCATTAATAAT
AATTCTATCCCAAAATCTACACAATGTTCTGTGTACACTTCTTATGTTTTTTACTTCTGATAAATTTTTT
TGAAACATCATAGAAAAAACCGCACACAAAATACCTTATCATATGTTACGTTTCAGTTTATGACCGCAAT
TTTTATTTCTTCGCACGTCTGGGCCTCTCATGACGTCAAATCATGCTCATCGTGAAAAAGTTTTGGAGTA
TTTTTGGAATTTTTCAATCAAGTGAAAGTTTATGAAATTAATTTTCCTGCTTTTGCTTTTTGGGGTTTCC
CCTATTGTTTGTCAAGATTTCGAGGACGGCGTTTTTCTTGCTAAAATCACAAGTATTGATGAGCACGATG
CAAGAAAGATCGGAAGAAGGTTTGGGTTTGAGGCTCAGTGGAAGGTGAGTAGAAGTTGATAATTTGAAAG
TGGAGTAGTGTCTATGGGGTTTTTGCCTTAAATGACAGAATACATTCCCAATATACCAAACATAACTGTT
TCCTACTAGTCGGCCGTACGGGCCCTTTCGTCTCGCGCGTTTCGGTGATGACGGTGAAAACCTCTGACAC
ATGCAGCTCCCGGAGACGGTCACAGCTTGTCTGTAAGCGGATGCCGGGAGCAGACAAGCCCGTCAGGGCG
CGTCAGCGGGTGTTGGCGGGTGTCGGGGCTGGCTTAACTATGCGGCATCAGAGCAGATTGTACTGAGAGT
GCACCATATGCGGTGTGAAATACCGCACAGATGCGTAAGGAGAAAATACCGCATCAGGCGGCCTTAAGGG
CCTCGTGATACGCCTATTTTTATAGGTTAATGTCATGATAATAATGGTTTCTTAGACGTCAGGTGGCACT
TTTCGTGGAAATGTGCGCGGAACCCCTATTTGTTTATTTTTCTAAATACATTCAAATATGTATCCGCTCA
TGAGACAATAACCCTGATAAATGCTTCAATAATATTGAAAAAGGAAGAGTATGAGTATTCAACATTTCCG
TGTCGCCCTTATTCCCTTTTTTGCGGCATTTTGCCTTCCTGTTTTTGCTCACCCAGAAACGCTGGTGAAA
GTAAAAGATGCTGAAGATCAGTTGGGTGCACGAGTGGGTTACATCGAACTGGATCTCAACAGCGGTAAGA
TCCTTGAGAGTTTTCGCCCCGAAGAACGTTTTCCAATGATGAGCACTTTTAAAGTTCTGCTATGTGGCGC
GGTATTATCCCGTATTGACGCCGGGCAAGAGCAACTCGGTCGCCGCATACACTATTCTCAGAATGACTTG
GTTGAGTACTCACCAGTCACAGAAAAGCATCTTACGGATGGCATGACAGTAAGAGAATTATGCAGTGCTG
CCATAACCATGAGTGATAACACTGCGGCCAACTTACTTCTGACAACGATCGGAGGACCGAAGGAGCTAAC
CGCTTTTTTGCACAACATGGGGGATCATGTAACTCGCCTTGATCGTTGGGAACCGGAGCTGAATGAAGCC
ATACCAAACGACGAGCGTGACACCACGATGCCTGTAGCAATGGCAACAACGTTGCGCAAACTATTAACTG
GCGAACTACTTACTCTAGCTTCCCGGCAACAATTAATAGACTGGATGGAGGCGGATAAAGTTGCAGGACC
ACTTCTGCGCTCGGCCCTTCCGGCTGGCTGGTTTATTGCTGATAAATCTGGAGCCGGTGAGCGTGGGTCT
CGCGGTATCATTGCAGCACTGGGGCCAGATGGTAAGCCCTCCCGTATCGTAGTTATCTACACGACGGGGA
GTCAGGCAACTATGGATGAACGAAATAGACAGATCGCTGAGATAGGTGCCTCACTGATTAAGCATTGGTA
ACTGTCAGACCAAGTTTACTCATATATACTTTAGATTGATTTAAAACTTCATTTTTAATTTAAAAGGATC
TAGGTGAAGATCCTTTTTGATAATCTCATGACCAAAATCCCTTAACGTGAGTTTTCGTTCCACTGAGCGT
CAGACCCCGTAGAAAAGATCAAAGGATCTTCTTGAGATCCTTTTTTTCTGCGCGTAATCTGCTGCTTGCA
AACAAAAAAACCACCGCTACCAGCGGTGGTTTGTTTGCCGGATCAAGAGCTACCAACTCTTTTTCCGAAG
GTAACTGGCTTCAGCAGAGCGCAGATACCAAATACTGTTCTTCTAGTGTAGCCGTAGTTAGGCCACCACT
TCAAGAACTCTGTAGCACCGCCTACATACCTCGCTCTGCTAATCCTGTTACCAGTGGCTGCTGCCAGTGG
CGATAAGTCGTGTCTTACCGGGTTGGACTCAAGACGATAGTTACCGGATAAGGCGCAGCGGTCGGGCTGA
ACGGGGGGTTCGTGCACACAGCCCAGCTTGGAGCGAACGACCTACACCGAACTGAGATACCTACAGCGTG
AGCTATGAGAAAGCGCCACGCTTCCCGAAGGGAGAAAGGCGGACAGGTATCCGGTAAGCGGCAGGGTCGG
AACAGGAGAGCGCACGAGGGAGCTTCCAGGGGGAAACGCCTGGTATCTTTATAGTCCTGTCGGGTTTCGC
CACCTCTGACTTGAGCGTCGATTTTTGTGATGCTCGTCAGGGGGGCGGAGCCTATGGAAAAACGCCAGCA
ACGCGGCCTTTTTACGGTTCCTGGCCTTTTGCTGGCCTTTTGCTCACATGTTCTTTCCTGCGTTATCCCC
TGATTCTGTGGATAACCGTATTACCGCCTTTGAGTGAGCTGATACCGCTCGCCGCAGCCGAACGACCGAG
CGCAGCGAGTCAGTGAGCGAGGAAGCGGAAGAGCGCCCAATACGCAAACCGCCTCTCCCCGCGCGTTGGC
CGATTCATTAATGCAGCTGGCACGACAGGTTTCCCGACTGGAAAGCGGGCAGTGAGCGCAACGCAATTAA
TGTGAGTTAGCTCACTCATTAGGCACCCCAGGCTTTACACTTTATGCTTCCGGCTCGTATGTTGTGTGGA
ATTGTGAGCGGATAACAATTTCACACAGGAAACAGCTATGACCATGATTACGCCAAGCTGTAAGTTTAAA
CATGATCTTACTAACTAACTATTCTCATTTAAATTTTCAGAGCTTAAAAATGGCTGAAATCACTCACAAC
GATGGATACGCTAACAACTTGGAAATGAAATAAGCTTGCATGCCTGCAG
